Addgene plasmid #23618: pDONR223-BMPR1A
Depositing lab: William Hahn & David Root. Depositing organization: Dana-Farber Cancer Institute. Publication: COT drives resistance to RAF inhibition through MAP kinase pathway reactivation. Johannessen CM, Boehm JS, Kim SY, Thomas SR, Wardwell L, Johnson LA, Emery CM, Stransky N, Cogdill AP, Barretina J, Caponigro G, Hieronymus H, Murray RR, Salehi-Ashtiani K, Hill DE, Vidal M, Zhao JJ, Yang X, Alkan O, Kim S, Harris JL, Wilson CJ, Myer VE, Finan PM, Root DE, Roberts TM, Golub T, Flaherty KT, Dummer R, Weber BL, Sellers WR, Schlegel R, Wargo JA, Hahn WC, Garraway LA. Nature. 2010 Dec 16;468(7326):968-72. doi: 10.1038/nature09627 PubMed 21107320.
Backbone
  Vector backbone: pDONR223
  Backbone manufacturer: Invitrogen
  Backbone size w/o insert (bp): 5005
  Vector type: Gateway Donor vector
Growth in bacteria
  Bacterial resistance: Spectinomycin, 50 μg/mL
  Growth temperature: 37°C
  Growth strain: DH5alpha
  Copy number: High Copy
Gene/Insert
  Gene/Insert name: BMPR1A (alt name: bone morphogenetic protein receptor, type IA)
  Species: H. sapiens (human)
  Insert size (bp): 1599
  Entrez Gene: BMPR1A (a.k.a. 10q23del, ACVRLK3, ALK-3, ALK3, BMPR-1A, CD292, SKR5)
  Cloning method: Gateway Cloning
  Sequencing primers: 5′ M13pUC-fwd; 3′ M13rev
Terms and licenses: Academic/Nonprofit Terms; Industry Terms: Not Available to Industry
Depositor comments: The ORF has no Stop codon. This design enables easy recombination into a destination vector to add an epitope tag of choice and Stop codon to the ORF. Do NOT use this plasmid directly for transfections. A set of 4 custom lentiviral vectors is available ( pLX301 (http://www.addgene.org/25895/) , pLX302 (http://www.addgene.org/25896/) , pLX303 (http://www.addgene.org/25897/) , pLX304 (http://www.addgene.org/25890/) ) to be used to express these ORFs in mammalian cells. These plasmids are not included in the kit and must be ordered separately.
How to cite: pDONR223-BMPR1A was a gift from William Hahn & David Root (Addgene plasmid # 23618 ; http://n2t.net/addgene:23618 ; RRID:Addgene_23618)
