[The description below was written by a language model from this plasmid's Addgene catalogue record.]
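Description:
pDONR223-BMPR1A is a Gateway entry clone built on the Invitrogen pDONR223 donor backbone (about 5 kb without insert) and carrying the human BMPR1A open reading frame, which encodes bone morphogenetic protein receptor type IA (also known as ALK3 or CD292), a receptor kinase of the BMP signalling pathway. The roughly 1.6 kb insert was introduced by Gateway recombination. The plasmid is maintained at high copy in standard E. coli cloning strains under spectinomycin selection. No feature table accompanies the record, so the origin of replication and the exact recombination sites flanking the ORF are not listed. In a clone of this type the insert would normally sit between attL sites generated by the BP reaction, and M13 forward and reverse primer sites on the backbone are used to sequence across it.

The ORF deliberately lacks a stop codon. This "open" configuration lets the coding sequence be moved by LR recombination into a destination vector that supplies a C-terminal epitope tag of choice and the terminating stop codon in frame. The donor backbone is a shuttle for cloning rather than an expression vector, and no eukaryotic promoter is recorded for it. The depositors state explicitly that it should not be transfected directly. Instead, they point to a companion set of lentiviral destination vectors (the pLX301 to pLX304 series) for expressing the ORF in mammalian cells. The clone belongs to a kit of ORF entry clones and is associated with a study that examined how MAP kinase pathway reactivation drives resistance to RAF inhibition, which suggests use in gain-of-function expression experiments.
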