>Addgene plasmid #23618 | pDONR223-BMPR1A | depositor partial sequence | sequence record 10705 | Author sequence
ATGCCTCAGCTATACATTTACATCAGATTATTGGGAGCCTATTTGTTCATCATTTCTCGTGTTCAAGGAC
AGAATCTGGATAGTATGCTTCATGGCACTGGGATGAAATCAGACTCCGACCAGAAAAAGTCAGAAAATGG
AGTAACCTTAGCACCAGAGGATACCTTGCCTTTTTTAAAGTGCTATTGCTCAGGGCACTGTCCAGATGAT
GCTATTAATAACACATGCATAACTAATGGACATTGCTTTGCCATCATAGAAGAAGATGACCAGGGAGAAA
CCACATTAGCTTCAGGGTGTATGAAATATGAAGGATCTGATTTTCAGTGCAAAGATTCTCCAAAAGCCCA
GCTACGCCGGACAATAGAATGTTGTCGGACCAATTTATGTAACCAGTATTTGCAACCCACACTGCCCCCT
GTTGTCATAGGTCCGTTTTTTGATGGCAGCATTCGATGGCTGGTTTTGCTCATTTCTATGGCTGTCTGCA
TAATTGCTATGATCATCTTCTCCAGCTGCTTTTGTTACAAACATTATTGCAAGAGCATCTCAAGCAGACG
TCGTTACAATCGTGATTTGGAACAGGATGAAGCATTTATTCCAGTTGGAGAATCACTAAAAGACCTTATT
GACCAGTCACAAAGTTCTGGTAGTGGGTCTGGACTACCTTTATTGGTTCAGCGAACTATTGCCAAACAGA
TTCAGATGGTCCGGCAAGTTGGTAAAGGCCGATATGGAGAAGTATGGATGGGCAAATGGCGTGGCGAAAA
AGTGGCGGTGAAAGTATTCTTTACCACTGAAGAAGCCAGCTGGTTTCGAGAAACAGAAATCTACCAAACT
GTGCTAATGCGCCATGAAAACATACTTGGTTTCATAGCGGCAGACATTAAAGGTACAGGTTCCTGGACTC
AGCTCTATTTGATTACTGATTACCATGAAAATGGATCTCTCTATGACTTCCTGAAATGTGCTACACTGGA
CACCAGAGCCCTGCTTAAATTGGCTTATTCAGCTGCCTGTGGTCTGTGCCACCTGCACACAGAAATTTAT
GGCACCCAAGGAAAGCCCGCAATTGCTCATCGAGACCTAAAGAGCAAAAACATCCTCATCAAGAAAAATG
GGAGTTGCTGCATTGCTGACCTGGGCCTTGCTGTTAAATTCAACAGTGACACAAATGAAGTTGATGTGCC
CTTGAATACCAGGGTGGGCACCAAACGCTACATGGCTCCCGAAGTGCTGGACGAAAGCCTGAACAAAAAC
CACTTCCAGCCCTACATCATGGCTGACATCTACAGCTTCGGCCTAATCATTTGGGAGATGGCTCGTCGTT
GTATCACAGGAGGGATCGTGGAAGAATACCAATTGCCATATTACAACATGGTACCGAGTGATCCGTCATA
CGAAGATATGCGTGAGGTTGTGTGTGTCAAACGTTTGCGGCCAATTGTGTCTAATCGGTGGAACAGTGAT
GAATGTCTACGAGCAGTTTTGAAGCTAATGTCAGAATGCTGGGCCCACAATCCAGCCTCCAGACTCACAG
CATTGAGAATTAAGAAGACGCTTGCCAAGATGGTTGAATCCCAAGATGTAAAAATCTGA
