>Addgene plasmid #23618 | pDONR223-BMPR1A | addgene partial sequence | sequence record 29379 | 23618 with M13pUC-fwd
CCAATAATGATTTTATTTTGACTGATAGTGACCTGTTCGTTGCAACAAATTGATGAGCAATGCTTTTTTA
TAATGCCAACTTTGTACAAAAAAGTTGGCATGCCTCAGCTATACATTTACATCAGATTATTGGGAGCCTA
TTTGTTCATCATTTCTCGTGTTCAAGGACAGAATCTGGATAGTATGCTTCATGGCACTGGGATGAAATCA
GACTCCGACCAGAAAAAGTCAGAAAATGGAGTAACCTTAGCACCAGAGGATACCTTGCCTTTTTTAAAGT
GCTATTGCTCAGGGCACTGTCCAGATGATGCTATTAATAACACATGCATAACTAATGGACATTGCTTTGC
CATCATAGAAGAAGATGACCAGGGAGAAACCACATTAGCTTCAGGGTGTATGAAATATGAAGGATCTGAT
TTTCAGTGCAAAGATTCTCCAAAAGCCCAGCTACGCCGGACAATAGAATGTTGTCGGACCAATTTATGTA
ACCAGTATTTGCAACCCACACTGCCCCCTGTTGTCATAGGTCCGTTTTTTGATGGCAGCATTCGATGGCT
GGTTTTGCTCATTTCTATGGCTGTCTGCATAATTGCTATGATCATCTTCTCCAGCTGCTTTTGTTACAAA
CATTATTGCAAGAGCATCTCAAGCAGACGTCGTTACA
